Addgene plasmid #142940: TFORF2422
Purpose: Lentiviral vector for overexpressing transcription factor ORFs with unique 24-bp barcodes. Barcodes facilitate identification of transcription factors in pooled screens.
Depositing lab: Feng Zhang. Depositing organization: Broad Institute. Publication: A transcription factor atlas of directed differentiation. Joung J, Ma S, Tay T, Geiger-Schuller KR, Kirchgatterer PC, Verdine VK, Guo B, Arias-Garcia MA, Allen WE, Singh A, Kuksenko O, Abudayyeh OO, Gootenberg JS, Fu Z, Macrae RK, Buenrostro JD, Regev A, Zhang F. Cell. 2023 Jan 5;186(1):209-229.e26. doi: 10.1016/j.cell.2022.11.026. PubMed 36608654.
Backbone
  Vector backbone: pLX_TRC317
  Backbone manufacturer: Broad Institute Genetic Perturbation Platform
  Backbone size w/o insert (bp): 8264
  Vector type: Mammalian Expression, Lentiviral
  Selectable markers: Puromycin
Growth in bacteria
  Bacterial resistance: Ampicillin, 100 μg/mL
  Growth temperature: 37°C
  Growth strain: NEB Stable
  Copy number: High Copy
Gene/Insert
  Gene/Insert name: RBPJL
  Species: H. sapiens (human)
  Insert size (bp): 1652
  Entrez Gene: RBPJL (a.k.a. RBPL, RBPSUHL, SUHL)
  Promoter: EF1a
  Cloning method: Unknown
  Sequencing primers: 5′ GGGTGGAGACTGAAGTTAGGCCAG; 3′ CACATAGCGTAAAAGGAGCAACATAG
Terms and licenses: Academic/Nonprofit Terms; Industry Terms: Not Available to Industry
Depositor comments: NM_001281449,ENST00000372743 . The transcription factor ORF portion of this plasmid was synthesized by Genewiz. Please test multiple small colonies in case of plasmid recombination. To make this collection available in a timely manner, a portion of this collection was not fully sequenced by Addgene. If an Addgene verified full plasmid sequence is not available, please contact us prior to placing an order to request the full sequence.
How to cite: TFORF2422 was a gift from Feng Zhang (Addgene plasmid # 142940 ; http://n2t.net/addgene:142940 ; RRID:Addgene_142940)
