[The description below was written by a language model from this plasmid's Addgene catalogue record and pLannotate feature annotations shown in this document.]
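Description:
TFORF2422 is a lentiviral mammalian expression plasmid built on the pLX_TRC317 backbone that carries the human transcription factor RBPJL as an overexpression ORF. It belongs to a barcoded transcription factor ORF collection in which every clone has a unique 24-bp barcode, so that the factor delivered to a cell can be identified by sequencing in pooled screens. The feature table does not annotate the barcode. In bacteria the roughly 9.9 kb plasmid is maintained through a high-copy ColE1/pUC-type origin and selected with ampicillin via the β-lactamase gene. An f1 origin and remnants of a lac/lacZα cloning region with T7 and T3 promoters are also present in the backbone. The depositor notes that the plasmid can recombine, as is common for LTR-containing vectors.

The viral portion has a third-generation, self-inactivating layout. An RSV promoter drives a truncated HIV-1 5' LTR, followed by the Ψ packaging signal, a gag fragment and the RRE for Rev-dependent export of the genomic RNA. The far end is closed by a ΔU3 3' LTR and an SV40 polyadenylation signal. Between the LTRs there are two expression units. First, an SV40 early promoter/origin drives puromycin N-acetyltransferase for selection of transduced mammalian cells. After a cPPT/CTS element, which aids nuclear import of the proviral DNA, the strong constitutive EF-1α promoter drives the RBPJL coding sequence. A WPRE downstream of the ORF enhances transcript stability and expression. The short U6 promoter fragment annotated between the ORF and the WPRE appears to be only a partial match, not a functional Pol III unit. The construct is intended for packaging into lentivirus to overexpress RBPJL stably, for example in directed differentiation screens.
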