Features (pLannotate 1.2.2; 31 found; start..end, strand, type, name):
      5..231     +  promoter       RSV promoter: Rous sarcoma virus enhancer/promoter
    232..412     +  LTR            5' LTR (truncated): truncated 5' long terminal repeat (LTR) from HIV-1
    459..584     +  misc_feature   HIV-1 Ψ: packaging signal of human immunodeficiency virus type 1
    568..931     +  CDS            HIV-1 gag (fragment): gag protein from human immunodeficiency virus 1; gag
   1077..1310    +  misc_feature   RRE: The Rev response element (RRE) of HIV-1 allows for Rev-dependent mRNA export from the nucleus to the cytoplasm.
   1687..1713    +  CDS            Rev (fragment): human immunodeficiency virus 1 (HIV-1) Rev protein; rev; enhances nuclear export of unspliced and incompletely spliced viral mRNAs
   1720..1743    +  promoter       SV40 promoter (fragment): SV40 early promoter
   1744..1815    +  promoter       SV40 promoter (fragment): SV40 enhancer and early promoter
   1839..1974    +  rep_origin     SV40 ori: SV40 origin of replication
   2020..2616    +  CDS            PuroR (fragment): puromycin N-acetyltransferase; pac from Streptomyces; confers resistance to puromycin
   2665..2782    +  misc_feature   cPPT/CTS: central polypurine tract and central termination sequence of HIV-1
   2847..2913    +  CDS            small t antigen (fragment): SV40 (simian virus 40) small t antigen
   2920..4098    +  promoter       EF-1α promoter: strong constitutive promoter for human elongation factor EF-1α
   4115..5662    +  CDS            RBPJL: RBPJL_HUMAN - Also known as RBPL, RBPSUHL. Experimental evidence at protein level: Swiss-Prot protein existence level 1. Putative transcription factor, which cooperates with EBNA2 to activate transcription. From Homo sapiens (Human).
   5678..5731    +  promoter       U6 promoter (fragment): RNA polymerase III promoter for human U6 snRNA
   5773..6361    +  misc_feature   WPRE: woodchuck hepatitis virus posttranscriptional regulatory element
   6412..6431    +  misc_feature   cPPT/CTS (fragment): central polypurine tract and central termination sequence of HIV-1
   6433..6666    +  LTR            3' LTR (ΔU3): self-inactivating 3' long terminal repeat (LTR) from HIV-1
   6744..6865    +  polyA_signal   SV40 poly(A) signal: SV40 polyadenylation signal
   6905..7040    +  rep_origin     SV40 ori: SV40 origin of replication
   7061..7079    -  promoter       T7 promoter: promoter for bacteriophage T7 RNA polymerase
   7087..7242    +  CDS            lacZα (fragment): LacZα fragment of β-galactosidase; lacZ fragment
   7247..7675    +  rep_origin     f1 ori (sequence partly withheld): f1 bacteriophage origin of replication; arrow indicates direction of (+) strand synthesis
   7728..7832    +  promoter       AmpR promoter: bla
   7833..8693    +  CDS            AmpR: β-lactamase; bla; confers resistance to ampicillin, carbenicillin, and related antibiotics
   8864..9452    +  rep_origin     ori: high-copy-number ColE1/pMB1/pBR322/pUC origin of replication
   9635..9727    +  CDS            lacI (fragment): lac repressor; lacI; The lac repressor binds to the lac operator to inhibit transcription in E. coli. This inhibition can be relieved by adding lactose or isopropyl-β-D-thiogalactopyranoside (IPTG).
   9740..9761    +  protein_bind   CAP binding site: CAP binding activates transcription in the presence of cAMP. E. coli catabolite activator protein
   9776..9806    +  promoter       lac promoter: promoter for the E. coli lac operon
   9814..9830    +  protein_bind   lac operator: The lac repressor binds to the lac operator to inhibit transcription in E. coli. This inhibition can be relieved by adding lactose or isopropyl-β-D-thiogalactopyranoside (IPTG). lac repressor encoded by lacI
   9875..9893    +  promoter       T3 promoter: promoter for bacteriophage T3 RNA polymerase
>Addgene plasmid #142940 | TFORF2422 | addgene full sequence | sequence record 397294 | Addgene NGS Result
TTAATGTAGTCTTATGCAATACTCTTGTAGTCTTGCAACATGGTAACGATGAGTTAGCAACATGCCTTAC
AAGGAGAGAAAAAGCACCGTGCATGCCGATTGGTGGAAGTAAGGTGGTACGATCGTGCCTTATTAGGAAG
GCAACAGACGGGTCTGACATGGATTGGACGAACCACTGAATTGCCGCATTGCAGAGATATTGTATTTAAG
TGCCTAGCTCGATACATAAACGGGTCTCTCTGGTTAGACCAGATCTGAGCCTGGGAGCTCTCTGGCTAAC
TAGGGAACCCACTGCTTAAGCCTCAATAAAGCTTGCCTTGAGTGCTTCAAGTAGTGTGTGCCCGTCTGTT
GTGTGACTCTGGTAACTAGAGATCCCTCAGACCCTTTTAGTCAGTGTGGAAAATCTCTAGCAGTGGCGCC
CGAACAGGGACTTGAAAGCGAAAGGGAAACCAGAGGAGCTCTCTCGACGCAGGACTCGGCTTGCTGAAGC
GCGCACGGCAAGAGGCGAGGGGCGGCGACTGGTGAGTACGCCAAAAATTTTGACTAGCGGAGGCTAGAAG
GAGAGAGATGGGTGCGAGAGCGTCAGTATTAAGCGGGGGAGAATTAGATCGCGATGGGAAAAAATTCGGT
TAAGGCCAGGGGGAAAGAAAAAATATAAATTAAAACATATAGTATGGGCAAGCAGGGAGCTAGAACGATT
CGCAGTTAATCCTGGCCTGTTAGAAACATCAGAAGGCTGTAGACAAATACTGGGACAGCTACAACCATCC
CTTCAGACAGGATCAGAAGAACTTAGATCATTATATAATACAGTAGCAACCCTCTATTGTGTGCATCAAA
GGATAGAGATAAAAGACACCAAGGAAGCTTTAGACAAGATAGAGGAAGAGCAAAACAAAAGTAAGACCAC
CGCACAGCAAGCGGCCGCTGATCTTCAGACCTGGAGGAGGAGATATGAGGGACAATTGGAGAAGTGAATT
ATATAAATATAAAGTAGTAAAAATTGAACCATTAGGAGTAGCACCCACCAAGGCAAAGAGAAGAGTGGTG
CAGAGAGAAAAAAGAGCAGTGGGAATAGGAGCTTTGTTCCTTGGGTTCTTGGGAGCAGCAGGAAGCACTA
TGGGCGCAGCGTCAATGACGCTGACGGTACAGGCCAGACAATTATTGTCTGGTATAGTGCAGCAGCAGAA
CAATTTGCTGAGGGCTATTGAGGCGCAACAGCATCTGTTGCAACTCACAGTCTGGGGCATCAAGCAGCTC
CAGGCAAGAATCCTGGCTGTGGAAAGATACCTAAAGGATCAACAGCTCCTGGGGATTTGGGGTTGCTCTG
GAAAACTCATTTGCACCACTGCTGTGCCTTGGAATGCTAGTTGGAGTAATAAATCTCTGGAACAGATTTG
GAATCACACGACCTGGATGGAGTGGGACAGAGAAATTAACAATTACACAAGCTTAATACACTCCTTAATT
GAAGAATCGCAAAACCAGCAAGAAAAGAATGAACAAGAATTATTGGAATTAGATAAATGGGCAAGTTTGT
GGAATTGGTTTAACATAACAAATTGGCTGTGGTATATAAAATTATTCATAATGATAGTAGGAGGCTTGGT
AGGTTTAAGAATAGTTTTTGCTGTACTTTCTATAGTGAATAGAGTTAGGCAGGGATATTCACCATTATCG
TTTCAGACCCACCTCCCAACCCCGAGGGGACCCATGCATTGCATCTCAATTAGTCAGCAACCAGGTGTGG
AAAGTCCCCAGGCTCCCCAGCAGGCAGAAGTATGCAAAGCATGCGTCTCAATTAGTCAGCAACCATAGTC
CCGCCCCTAACTCCGCCCATCCCGCCCCTAACTCCGCCCAGTTCCGCCCATTCTCCGCCCCATGGCTGAC
TAATTTTTTTTATTTATGCAGAGGCCGAGGCCGCCTCGGCCTCTGAGCTATTCCAGAAGTAGTGAGGAGG
CTTTTTTGGAGGCCTAGGCTTTTGCAAAAAGCTTTCTAGAGGTACCACCGGAGCTTACCATGACCGAGTA
CAAGCCCACGGTGCGCCTCGCCACCCGCGACGACGTCCCCAGGGCCGTACGCACCCTCGCCGCCGCGTTC
GCCGACTACCCCGCCACGCGCCACACCGTCGATCCGGACCGCCACATCGAGCGGGTCACCGAGCTGCAAG
AACTCTTCCTCACGCGCGTCGGGCTCGACATCGGCAAGGTGTGGGTCGCGGACGACGGCGCCGCCGTGGC
GGTCTGGACCACGCCGGAGAGCGTCGAAGCGGGGGCGGTGTTCGCCGAGATCGGCCCGCGCATGGCCGAG
TTGAGCGGTTCCCGGCTGGCCGCGCAGCAACAGATGGAAGGCCTCCTGGCGCCGCACCGGCCCAAGGAGC
CCGCGTGGTTCCTGGCCACCGTCGGCGTCTCGCCCGACCACCAGGGCAAGGGTCTGGGCAGCGCCGTCGT
GCTCCCCGGAGTGGAGGCGGCCGAGCGCGCCGGGGTGCCCGCCTTCCTGGAGACCTCCGCGCCCCGCAAC
CTCCCCTTCTACGAGCGGCTCGGCTTCACCGTCACCGCCGACGTCGAGGTGCCCGAAGGACCGCGCACCT
GGTGCATGACCCGCAAGCCCGGTGCCAGTTAACGAATTCTAGATCTTGAGACAAATGGCAGTATTCATCC
ACAATTTTAAAAGAAAAGGGGGGATTGGGGGGTACAGTGCAGGGGAAAGAATAGTAGACATAATAGCAAC
AGACATACAAACTAAAGAATTACAAAAACAAATTACAAAAATTCAAAATTTTCGGGTTTATTACAGGGAC
AGCAGAGATCCACTTTGGCGCCGGCTCGAGGCCTGCAGGTGCAAAGATGGATAAAGTTTTAAACAGAGAG
GAATCTTTGCAGCTAATGGACCTTCTAGGTCTTGAAAGGAGTGGGAATTGGCTCCGGTGCCCGTCAGTGG
GCAGAGCGCACATCGCCCACAGTCCCCGAGAAGTTGGGGGGAGGGGTCGGCAATTGAACCGGTGCCTAGA
GAAGGTGGCGCGGGGTAAACTGGGAAAGTGATGTCGTGTACTGGCTCCGCCTTTTTCCCGAGGGTGGGGG
AGAACCGTATATAAGTGCAGTAGTCGCCGTGAACGTTCTTTTTCGCAACGGGTTTGCCGCCAGAACACAG
GTAAGTGCCGTGTGTGGTTCCCGCGGGCCTGGCCTCTTTACGGGTTATGGCCCTTGCGTGCCTTGAATTA
CTTCCACCTGGCTGCAGTACGTGATTCTTGATCCCGAGCTTCGGGTTGGAAGTGGGTGGGAGAGTTCGAG
GCCTTGCGCTTAAGGAGCCCCTTCGCCTCGTGCTTGAGTTGAGGCCTGGCCTGGGCGCTGGGGCCGCCGC
GTGCGAATCTGGTGGCACCTTCGCGCCTGTCTCGCTGCTTTCGATAAGTCTCTAGCCATTTAAAATTTTT
GATGACCTGCTGCGACGCTTTTTTTCTGGCAAGATAGTCTTGTAAATGCGGGCCAAGATCTGCACACTGG
TATTTCGGTTTTTGGGGCCGCGGGCGGCGACGGGGCCCGTGCGTCCCAGCGCACATGTTCGGCGAGGCGG
GGCCTGCGAGCGCGGCCACCGAGAATCGGACGGGGGTAGTCTCAAGCTGGCCGGCCTGCTCTGGTGCCTG
GCCTCGCGCCGCCGTGTATCGCCCCGCCCTGGGCGGCAAGGCTGGCCCGGTCGGCACCAGTTGCGTGAGC
GGAAAGATGGCCGCTTCCCGGCCCTGCTGCAGGGAGCTCAAAATGGAGGACGCGGCGCTCGGGAGAGCGG
GCGGGTGAGTCACCCACACAAAGGAAAAGGGCCTTTCCGTCCTCAGCCGTCGCTTCATGTGACTCCACGG
AGTACCGGGCGCCGTCCAGGCACCTCGATTAGTTCTCGAGCTTTTGGAGTACGTCGTCTTTAGGTTGGGG
GGAGGGGTTTTATGCGATGGAGTTTCCCCACACTGAGTGGGTGGAGACTGAAGTTAGGCCAGCTTGGCAC
TTGATGTAATTCTCCTTGGAATTTGCCCTTTTTGAGTTTGGATCTTGGTTCATTCTCAAGCCTCAGACAG
TGGTTCAAAGTTTTTTTCTTCCATTTCAGGTGTCGTGAGGCTAGCACCGCCACCATGGACCCCGCAGGGG
CAGCAGACCCCTCAGTGCCTCCCAATCCTTTGACTCACCTGAGCCTGCAGGACAGATCAGAGATGCAGCT
GCAGAGCGAAGCCGACAGGCGGAGCCTCCCGGGCACTTGGACCAGGTCATCCCCAGAGCACACCACCATT
CTGAGGGGAGGCGTGCGCAGGTGCCTGCAGCAACAGTGTGAACAGACTGTGCGGATCCTGCATGCCAAGG
TGGCCCAGAAATCATACGGAAATGAGAAGCGGTTCTTCTGCCCCCCGCCCTGTGTCTACCTCTCGGGGCC
TGGCTGGAGGGTGAAGCCAGGGCAGGATCAAGCTCACCAGGCGGGGGAAACGGGGCCCACGGTCTGCGGT
TACATGGGACTGGACAGCGCGTCCGGCAGCGCCACTGAGACGCAGAAGCTGAATTTCGAGCAGCAGCCGG
ACTCCAGGGAATTCGGCTGCGCCAAGACCCTGTACATCTCAGATGCAGACAAGAGGAAGCACTTTCGGCT
GGTGCTGCGGCTGGTGCTGCGCGGGGGCCGGGAGCTGGGTACCTTCCACAGCCGCCTTATCAAGGTCATC
TCGAAGCCCTCGCAGAAGAAGCAGTCGCTGAAAAACACCGATCTGTGCATATCCTCCGGCTCAAAGGTCT
CCCTCTTCAACCGCCTGCGCTCTCAGACGGTCTCCACACGCTACCTCTCTGTGGAGGATGGGGCCTTTGT
GGCCAGTGCACGACAGTGGGCTGCCTTCACGCTCCACCTGGCTGATGGGCACTCTGCCCAAGGAGACTTC
CCACCGCGAGAGGGCTACGTTCGCTATGGCTCCCTGGTGCAGCTCGTCTGCACGGTCACCGGCATCACAC
TACCTCCCATGATCATCCGTAAAGTAGCAAAACAGTGTGCGCTCCTTGATGTGGATGAGCCCATCTCCCA
GCTGCACAAGTGTGCATTCCAGTTTCCAGGCAGTCCCCCAGGAGGGGGTGGCACCTACTTATGCCTTGCC
ACAGAGAAGGTGGTGCAATTTCAGGCCTCTCCCTGCCCCAAGGAGGCGAACAGGGCTCTGCTTAACGACA
GCTCTTGCTGGACCATCATCGGCACCGAGTCGGTGGAATTTTCCTTCAGCACCAGCCTGGCGTGTACCCT
GGAGCCGGTCACTCCGGTGCCTCTCATCAGCACCCTAGAGCTGAGCGGCGGGGGCGACGTGGCCACGCTG
GAGCTCCACGGAGAGAACTTCCACGCGGGGCTCAAGGTGTGGTTTGGGGACGTGGAGGCAGAAACCATGT
ACAGCCCGCGGTCCCTGGTGTGCGTGGTGCCGGACGTGGCGGCCTTCTGCAGCGACTGGCGCTGGCTGCG
CGCTCCCATCACAATCCCCATGAGCCTGGTGCGCGCCGACGGGCTCTTCTACCCTAGTGCCTTCTCCTTC
ACCTACACCCCGGAATACAGCGTGCGGCCGGGTCACCCCGGCGTCCCCGAGCCCGCCACCGACGCCGACG
CGCTCCTGGAGAGCATCCATCAGGAGTTCACGCGCACCAACTTCCACCTCTTCATCCAGACTTAGTAATG
AACTAGTCCGTAACTTGAAAGTATTTCGATTTCTTGGCTTTATATATCTTGTGGAAAGGACGATAATGGA
AATTAGATAACCCTAAGACGCGTTAAGTCGACAATCAACCTCTGGATTACAAAATTTGTGAAAGATTGAC
TGGTATTCTTAACTATGTTGCTCCTTTTACGCTATGTGGATACGCTGCTTTAATGCCTTTGTATCATGCT
ATTGCTTCCCGTATGGCTTTCATTTTCTCCTCCTTGTATAAATCCTGGTTGCTGTCTCTTTATGAGGAGT
TGTGGCCCGTTGTCAGGCAACGTGGCGTGGTGTGCACTGTGTTTGCTGACGCAACCCCCACTGGTTGGGG
CATTGCCACCACCTGTCAGCTCCTTTCCGGGACTTTCGCTTTCCCCCTCCCTATTGCCACGGCGGAACTC
ATCGCCGCCTGCCTTGCCCGCTGCTGGACAGGGGCTCGGCTGTTGGGCACTGACAATTCCGTGGTGTTGT
CGGGGAAATCATCGTCCTTTCCTTGGCTGCTCGCCTGTGTTGCCACCTGGATTCTGCGCGGGACGTCCTT
CTGCTACGTCCCTTCGGCCCTCAATCCAGCGGACCTTCCTTCCCGCGGCCTGCTGCCGGCTCTGCGGCCT
CTTCCGCGTCTTCGCCTTCGCCCTCAGACGAGTCGGATCTCCCTTTGGGCCGCCTCCCCGCGTCGACTTT
AAGACCAATGACTTACAAGGCAGCTGTAGATCTTAGCCACTTTTTAAAAGAAAAGGGGGGACTGGAAGGG
CTAATTCACTCCCAACGAAGACAAGATCTGCTTTTTGCTTGTACTGGGTCTCTCTGGTTAGACCAGATCT
GAGCCTGGGAGCTCTCTGGCTAACTAGGGAACCCACTGCTTAAGCCTCAATAAAGCTTGCCTTGAGTGCT
TCAAGTAGTGTGTGCCCGTCTGTTGTGTGACTCTGGTAACTAGAGATCCCTCAGACCCTTTTAGTCAGTG
TGGAAAATCTCTAGCAGTACGTATAGTAGTTCATGTCATCTTATTATTCAGTATTTATAACTTGCAAAGA
AATGAATATCAGAGAGTGAGAGGAACTTGTTTATTGCAGCTTATAATGGTTACAAATAAAGCAATAGCAT
CACAAATTTCACAAATAAAGCATTTTTTTCACTGCATTCTAGTTGTGGTTTGTCCAAACTCATCAATGTA
TCTTATCATGTCTGGCTCTAGCTATCCCGCCCCTAACTCCGCCCATCCCGCCCCTAACTCCGCCCAGTTC
CGCCCATTCTCCGCCCCATGGCTGACTAATTTTTTTTATTTATGCAGAGGCCGAGGCCGCCTCGGCCTCT
GAGCTATTCCAGAAGTAGTGAGGAGGCTTTTTTGGAGGCCTAGGGACGTACCCAATTCGCCCTATAGTGA
GTCGTATTACGCGCGCTCACTGGCCGTCGTTTTACAACGTCGTGACTGGGAAAACCCTGGCGTTACCCAA
CTTAATCGCCTTGCAGCACATCCCCCTTTCGCCAGCTGGCGTAATAGCGAAGAGGCCCGCACCGATCGCC
CTTCCCAACAGTTGCGCAGCCTGAATGGCGAATGGG
[124 nt withheld, positions 7247-7370]
C
[91 nt withheld, positions 7372-7462]
A
[49 nt withheld, positions 7464-7512]
CCTTTGACGTTGGAGTCCACGTTCTTT
[37 nt withheld, positions 7540-7576]
ACCCTATCTCGGTCTATTCTTTTGATTTATAAGGGATTTTGCCGATTTCGGCCTATTGGTTAAAAAATGA
GCTGATTTAACAAAAATTTAACGCGAATTTTAACAAAATATTAACGCTTACAATTTAGGTGGCACTTTTC
GGGGAAATGTGCGCGGAACCCCTATTTGTTTATTTTTCTAAATACATTCAAATATGTATCCGCTCATGAG
ACAATAACCCTGATAAATGCTTCAATAATATTGAAAAAGGAAGAGTATGAGTATTCAACATTTCCGTGTC
GCCCTTATTCCCTTTTTTGCGGCATTTTGCCTTCCTGTTTTTGCTCACCCAGAAACGCTGGTGAAAGTAA
AAGATGCTGAAGATCAGTTGGGTGCACGAGTGGGTTACATCGAACTGGATCTCAACAGCGGTAAGATCCT
TGAGAGTTTTCGCCCCGAAGAACGTTTTCCAATGATGAGCACTTTTAAAGTTCTGCTATGTGGCGCGGTA
TTATCCCGTATTGACGCCGGGCAAGAGCAACTCGGTCGCCGCATACACTATTCTCAGAATGACTTGGTTG
AGTACTCACCAGTCACAGAAAAGCATCTTACGGATGGCATGACAGTAAGAGAATTATGCAGTGCTGCCAT
AACCATGAGTGATAACACTGCGGCCAACTTACTTCTGACAACGATCGGAGGACCGAAGGAGCTAACCGCT
TTTTTGCACAACATGGGGGATCATGTAACTCGCCTTGATCGTTGGGAACCGGAGCTGAATGAAGCCATAC
CAAACGACGAGCGTGACACCACGATGCCTGTAGCAATGGCAACAACGTTGCGCAAACTATTAACTGGCGA
ACTACTTACTCTAGCTTCCCGGCAACAATTAATAGACTGGATGGAGGCGGATAAAGTTGCAGGACCACTT
CTGCGCTCGGCCCTTCCGGCTGGCTGGTTTATTGCTGATAAATCTGGAGCCGGTGAGCGTGGGTCTCGCG
GTATCATTGCAGCACTGGGGCCAGATGGTAAGCCCTCCCGTATCGTAGTTATCTACACGACGGGGAGTCA
GGCAACTATGGATGAACGAAATAGACAGATCGCTGAGATAGGTGCCTCACTGATTAAGCATTGGTAACTG
TCAGACCAAGTTTACTCATATATACTTTAGATTGATTTAAAACTTCATTTTTAATTTAAAAGGATCTAGG
TGAAGATCCTTTTTGATAATCTCATGACCAAAATCCCTTAACGTGAGTTTTCGTTCCACTGAGCGTCAGA
CCCCGTAGAAAAGATCAAAGGATCTTCTTGAGATCCTTTTTTTCTGCGCGTAATCTGCTGCTTGCAAACA
AAAAAACCACCGCTACCAGCGGTGGTTTGTTTGCCGGATCAAGAGCTACCAACTCTTTTTCCGAAGGTAA
CTGGCTTCAGCAGAGCGCAGATACCAAATACTGTTCTTCTAGTGTAGCCGTAGTTAGGCCACCACTTCAA
GAACTCTGTAGCACCGCCTACATACCTCGCTCTGCTAATCCTGTTACCAGTGGCTGCTGCCAGTGGCGAT
AAGTCGTGTCTTACCGGGTTGGACTCAAGACGATAGTTACCGGATAAGGCGCAGCGGTCGGGCTGAACGG
GGGGTTCGTGCACACAGCCCAGCTTGGAGCGAACGACCTACACCGAACTGAGATACCTACAGCGTGAGCT
ATGAGAAAGCGCCACGCTTCCCGAAGGGAGAAAGGCGGACAGGTATCCGGTAAGCGGCAGGGTCGGAACA
GGAGAGCGCACGAGGGAGCTTCCAGGGGGAAACGCCTGGTATCTTTATAGTCCTGTCGGGTTTCGCCACC
TCTGACTTGAGCGTCGATTTTTGTGATGCTCGTCAGGGGGGCGGAGCCTATGGAAAAACGCCAGCAACGC
GGCCTTTTTACGGTTCCTGGCCTTTTGCTGGCCTTTTGCTCACATGTTCTTTCCTGCGTTATCCCCTGAT
TCTGTGGATAACCGTATTACCGCCTTTGAGTGAGCTGATACCGCTCGCCGCAGCCGAACGACCGAGCGCA
GCGAGTCAGTGAGCGAGGAAGCGGAAGAGCGCCCAATACGCAAACCGCCTCTCCCCGCGCGTTGGCCGAT
TCATTAATGCAGCTGGCACGACAGGTTTCCCGACTGGAAAGCGGGCAGTGAGCGCAACGCAATTAATGTG
AGTTAGCTCACTCATTAGGCACCCCAGGCTTTACACTTTATGCTTCCGGCTCGTATGTTGTGTGGAATTG
TGAGCGGATAACAATTTCACACAGGAAACAGCTATGACCATGATTACGCCAAGCGCGCAATTAACCCTCA
CTAAAGGGAACAAAAGCTGGAGCTGCAAGC
