>Addgene plasmid #142940 | TFORF2422 | depositor partial sequence | sequence record 280958 | Insert
ACCGCCACCATGGACCCCGCAGGGGCAGCAGACCCCTCAGTGCCTCCCAATCCTTTGACTCACCTGAGCC
TGCAGGACAGATCAGAGATGCAGCTGCAGAGCGAAGCCGACAGGCGGAGCCTCCCGGGCACTTGGACCAG
GTCATCCCCAGAGCACACCACCATTCTGAGGGGAGGCGTGCGCAGGTGCCTGCAGCAACAGTGTGAACAG
ACTGTGCGGATCCTGCATGCCAAGGTGGCCCAGAAATCATACGGAAATGAGAAGCGGTTCTTCTGCCCCC
CGCCCTGTGTCTACCTCTCGGGGCCTGGCTGGAGGGTGAAGCCAGGGCAGGATCAAGCTCACCAGGCGGG
GGAAACGGGGCCCACGGTCTGCGGTTACATGGGACTGGACAGCGCGTCCGGCAGCGCCACTGAGACGCAG
AAGCTGAATTTCGAGCAGCAGCCGGACTCCAGGGAATTCGGCTGCGCCAAGACCCTGTACATCTCAGATG
CAGACAAGAGGAAGCACTTTCGGCTGGTGCTGCGGCTGGTGCTGCGCGGGGGCCGGGAGCTGGGTACCTT
CCACAGCCGCCTTATCAAGGTCATCTCGAAGCCCTCGCAGAAGAAGCAGTCGCTGAAAAACACCGATCTG
TGCATATCCTCCGGCTCAAAGGTCTCCCTCTTCAACCGCCTGCGCTCTCAGACGGTCTCCACACGCTACC
TCTCTGTGGAGGATGGGGCCTTTGTGGCCAGTGCACGACAGTGGGCTGCCTTCACGCTCCACCTGGCTGA
TGGGCACTCTGCCCAAGGAGACTTCCCACCGCGAGAGGGCTACGTTCGCTATGGCTCCCTGGTGCAGCTC
GTCTGCACGGTCACCGGCATCACACTACCTCCCATGATCATCCGTAAAGTAGCAAAACAGTGTGCGCTCC
TTGATGTGGATGAGCCCATCTCCCAGCTGCACAAGTGTGCATTCCAGTTTCCAGGCAGTCCCCCAGGAGG
GGGTGGCACCTACTTATGCCTTGCCACAGAGAAGGTGGTGCAATTTCAGGCCTCTCCCTGCCCCAAGGAG
GCGAACAGGGCTCTGCTTAACGACAGCTCTTGCTGGACCATCATCGGCACCGAGTCGGTGGAATTTTCCT
TCAGCACCAGCCTGGCGTGTACCCTGGAGCCGGTCACTCCGGTGCCTCTCATCAGCACCCTAGAGCTGAG
CGGCGGGGGCGACGTGGCCACGCTGGAGCTCCACGGAGAGAACTTCCACGCGGGGCTCAAGGTGTGGTTT
GGGGACGTGGAGGCAGAAACCATGTACAGCCCGCGGTCCCTGGTGTGCGTGGTGCCGGACGTGGCGGCCT
TCTGCAGCGACTGGCGCTGGCTGCGCGCTCCCATCACAATCCCCATGAGCCTGGTGCGCGCCGACGGGCT
CTTCTACCCTAGTGCCTTCTCCTTCACCTACACCCCGGAATACAGCGTGCGGCCGGGTCACCCCGGCGTC
CCCGAGCCCGCCACCGACGCCGACGCGCTCCTGGAGAGCATCCATCAGGAGTTCACGCGCACCAACTTCC
ACCTCTTCATCCAGACTTAGTAATGAACTAGTCCGTAACTTGAAAGTATTTCGATTTCTTGGCTTTATAT
ATCTTGTGGAAAGGACGATAATGGAAATTAGATAACCCTAAG
