>Addgene plasmid #142940 | TFORF2422 | depositor partial sequence | sequence record 280959 | Barcode
TAATGGAAATTAGATAACCCTAAG
